Addgene plasmid #104489: pGP-AAV-syn-jGCaMP7b-WPRE
Purpose: AAV-mediated expression of ultrasensitive protein calcium sensor under the Syn promoter
Depositing lab: Douglas Kim & GENIE Project. Depositing organization: HHMI, Janelia Research Campus. Publication: High-performance calcium sensors for imaging activity in neuronal populations and microcompartments. Dana H, Sun Y, Mohar B, Hulse BK, Kerlin AM, Hasseman JP, Tsegaye G, Tsang A, Wong A, Patel R, Macklin JJ, Chen Y, Konnerth A, Jayaraman V, Looger LL, Schreiter ER, Svoboda K, Kim DS. Nat Methods. 2019 Jul;16(7):649-657. doi: 10.1038/s41592-019-0435-6. Epub 2019 Jun 17. PubMed 31209382.
Backbone
  Vector backbone: AAV-Syn
  Backbone size w/o insert (bp): 4579
  Total vector size (bp): 5932
  Vector type: Mammalian Expression, AAV
Growth in bacteria
  Bacterial resistance: Ampicillin, 100 μg/mL
  Growth temperature: 30°C
  Growth strain: NEB Stable
  Copy number: Low Copy
Gene/Insert
  Gene/Insert name: jGCaMP7b (alt names: GCaMP3-T302P R303P A317L M374Y D380Y T381R S383T R392G; GCaMP3 variant 1561; Janelia GCaMP7)
  Species: R. norvegicus (rat), G. gallus (chicken); A. victoria (jellyfish)
  Insert size (bp): 1353
  Promoter: Synapsin
  Tag / fusion protein: T7 epitope, Xpress tag, 6xHis
  Cloning method: Restriction Enzyme; 5′ cloning site BamHI (not destroyed); 3′ cloning site HindIII (not destroyed)
  Sequencing primers: 5′ ACCACGCGAGGCGCGAGATAG
Terms and licenses: Academic/Nonprofit Terms; Industry Terms: Not Available to Industry
Depositor comments: Please visit https://www.biorxiv.org/content/10.1101/434589v1 for bioRxiv preprint.
How to cite: pGP-AAV-syn-jGCaMP7b-WPRE was a gift from Douglas Kim & GENIE Project (Addgene plasmid # 104489 ; http://n2t.net/addgene:104489 ; RRID:Addgene_104489) For viral preps, please replace (Addgene plasmid # 104489) in the above sentence with: (Addgene viral prep # 104489-AAV1) or (Addgene viral prep # 104489-AAVrg)
