[The description below was written by a language model from this plasmid's Addgene catalogue record and pLannotate feature annotations shown in this document.]
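Description:
pGP-AAV-syn-jGCaMP7b-WPRE is an AAV transfer plasmid for neuron-targeted expression of the genetically encoded calcium indicator jGCaMP7b in mammalian cells. The expression cassette sits between two AAV2 inverted terminal repeats, which are the cis elements needed for replication and packaging of the intervening DNA into recombinant AAV particles. In bacteria the plasmid is maintained through a ColE1/pUC-type origin and selected with ampicillin via the β-lactamase gene. An f1 phage origin and small lacZα, lacI and multiple-cloning-site remnants of the parental cloning vector are also present. The catalogue lists it as low copy and grown in a recombination-deficient stable strain, a common choice for ITR-containing plasmids because the repeats are prone to rearrangement.

Within the ITRs, the human synapsin I promoter restricts transcription largely to neurons and drives a 1,353 bp open reading frame. The automated annotation labels this ORF GCaMP6f, but the catalogue identifies it as jGCaMP7b, a GCaMP3-derived variant carrying a defined set of point substitutions. The sensor combines a jellyfish-derived fluorescent protein with calcium-sensing parts of rat and chicken origin, so that fluorescence reports intracellular calcium. It also carries 6xHis, T7 epitope and Xpress tags. The insert was cloned between retained BamHI and HindIII sites. Downstream, a WPRE enhances transcript stability and expression, followed by an SV40 polyadenylation signal, annotated on the reverse strand together with a short SV40 large T antigen fragment.

The construct is used to produce AAV for imaging neuronal activity in populations of neurons and in small subcellular compartments. The sequenced record is 5,624 nt, somewhat shorter than the 5,932 bp total given in the catalogue; the record does not explain this difference.
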