Features (pLannotate 1.2.2; 14 found; start..end, strand, type, name):
     42..174     -  repeat_region  AAV2 ITR (fragment): inverted terminal repeat of adeno-associated virus serotype 2 inverted
    256..703     +  promoter       hSyn promoter: human synapsin I promoter; confers neuron-specific expression (Kügler et al., 2003)
    741..2093    +  CDS            GCaMP6f: improved fluorescent protein-based calcium sensor (Chen et al., 2013)
   2106..2694    +  misc_feature   WPRE: woodchuck hepatitis virus posttranscriptional regulatory element
   2695..2714    +  misc_feature   MCS (fragment): pBluescript multiple cloning site
   2743..2864    -  polyA_signal   SV40 poly(A) signal: SV40 polyadenylation signal
   2887..2955    -  CDS            large T antigen (fragment): large T antigen from SV40 (simian virus 40)
   3026..3159    +  repeat_region  AAV2 ITR: inverted terminal repeat of adeno-associated virus serotype 2 inverted
   3153..3209    -  CDS            lacI (fragment): lac repressor; lacI; The lac repressor binds to the lac operator to inhibit transcription in E. coli. This inhibition can be relieved by adding lactose or isopropyl-β-D-thiogalactopyranoside (IPTG).
   3392..3980    -  rep_origin     ori: high-copy-number ColE1/pMB1/pBR322/pUC origin of replication
   4151..5011    -  CDS            AmpR: β-lactamase; bla; confers resistance to ampicillin, carbenicillin, and related antibiotics
   5012..5116    -  promoter       AmpR promoter: bla
   5169..5597    -  rep_origin     f1 ori (sequence partly withheld): f1 bacteriophage origin of replication; arrow indicates direction of (+) strand synthesis
   5602..47      -  CDS            lacZα (fragment) (across the origin): LacZα fragment of β-galactosidase; lacZ fragment
>Addgene plasmid #104489 | pGP-AAV-syn-jGCaMP7b-WPRE | addgene full sequence | sequence record 200265 | Addgene NGS Result
GTTGGGAAGGGCGATCGGTGCGGGCCTCTTCGCTATTACGCCAGCTGCGCGCTCGCTCGCTCACTGAGGC
CGCCCGGGCAAAGCCCGGGCGTCGGGCGACCTTTGGTCGCCCGGCCTCAGTGAGCGAGCGAGCGCGCAGA
GAGGGAGTGGCCAACTCCATCACTAGGGGTTCCTTGTAGTTAATGATTAACCCGCCATGCTACTTATCTA
CGTAGCCATGCTCTAGGAAGATCTCTGCAGAGGGCCCTGCGTATGAGTGCAAGTGGGTTTTAGGACCAGG
ATGAGGCGGGGTGGGGGTGCCTACCTGACGACCGACCCCGACCCACTGGACAAGCACCCAACCCCCATTC
CCCAAATTGCGCATCCCCTATCAGAGAGGGGGAGGGGAAACAGGATGCGGCGAGGCGCGTGCGCACTGCC
AGCTTCAGCACCGCGGACAGTGCCTTCGCCCCCGCCTGGCGGCGCGCGCCACCGCCGCCTCAGCACTGAA
GGCGCGCTGACGTCACTCGCCGGTCCCCCGCAAACTCCCCTTCCCGGCCACCTTGGTCGCGTCCGCGCCG
CCGCCGGCCCAGCCGGACCGCACCACGCGAGGCGCGAGATAGGGGGGCACGGGCGCGACCATCTGCGCTG
CGGCGCCGGCGACTCAGCGCTGCCTCAGTCTGCGGTGGGCAGCGGAGGAGTCGTGTCGTGCCTGAGAGCG
CAGTCGAATTCAAGCTGCTAGCAAGGATCCACCCGCCACCATGGGTTCTCATCATCATCATCATCATGGT
ATGGCTAGCATGACTGGTGGACAGCAAATGGGTCGGGATCTGTACGACGATGACGATAAGGATCTCGCCA
CCATGGTCGACTCATCACGTCGTAAGTGGAATAAGACAGGTCACGCAGTCAGAGCTATAGGTCGGCTGAG
CTCACTCGAGAACGTCTATATCAAGGCCGACAAGCAGAAGAACGGCATCAAGGCGAACTTCAAGATCCGC
CACAACATCGAGGACGGCGGCGTGCAGCTCGCCTACCACTACCAGCAGAACACCCCCATCGGCGACGGCC
CCGTGCTGCTGCCCGACAACCACTACCTGAGCGTGCAGTCCAAACTTTCGAAAGACCCCAACGAGAAGCG
CGATCACATGGTCCTGCTGGAGTTCGTGACCGCCGCCGGGATCACTCTCGGCATGGACGAGCTGTACAAG
GGCGGTACCGGAGGGAGCATGGTGAGCAAGGGCGAGGAGCTGTTCACCGGGGTGGTGCCCATCCTGGTCG
AGCTGGACGGCGACGTAAACGGCCACAAGTTCAGCGTGTCCGGCGAGGGTGAGGGCGATGCCACCTACGG
CAAGCTGACCCTGAAGTTCATCTGCACCACCGGCAAGCTGCCCGTGCCCTGGCCCACCCTCGTGACCACC
CTGACCTACGGCGTGCAGTGCTTCAGCCGCTACCCCGACCACATGAAGCAGCACGACTTCTTCAAGTCCG
CCATGCCCGAAGGCTACATCCAGGAGCGCACCATCTTCTTCAAGGACGACGGCAACTACAAGACCCGCGC
CGAGGTGAAGTTCGAGGGCGACACCCTGGTGAACCGCATCGAGCTTAAGGGCATCGACTTCAAGGAGGAC
GGCAACATCCTGGGGCACAAGCTGGAGTACAACCCACCTGACCAACTGACTGAAGAGCAGATCGCAGAAT
TTAAAGAGCTTTTCTCCCTATTTGACAAGGACGGGGATGGGACAATAACAACCAAGGAGCTGGGGACGGT
GATGCGGTCTCTGGGGCAGAACCCCACAGAAGCAGAGCTGCAGGACATGATCAATGAAGTAGATGCCGAC
GGTGACGGCACAATCGACTTCCCTGAGTTCCTGACAATGTACGCAAGAAAAATGAAATACAGGGACACGG
AAGAAGAAATTAGAGAAGCGTTCGGTGTGTTTGATAAGGATGGCAATGGCTACATCAGTGCAGCAGAGCT
TCGCCACGTGATGACAAACCTTGGAGAGAAGTTAACAGATGAAGAGGTTGATGAAATGATCAGGGAAGCA
GACATCGATGGGGATGGTCAGGTAAACTACGAAGAGTTTGTACAAATGATGACAGCGAAGTGAAAGCTTA
TCGATAATCAACCTCTGGATTACAAAATTTGTGAAAGATTGACTGGTATTCTTAACTATGTTGCTCCTTT
TACGCTATGTGGATACGCTGCTTTAATGCCTTTGTATCATGCTATTGCTTCCCGTATGGCTTTCATTTTC
TCCTCCTTGTATAAATCCTGGTTGCTGTCTCTTTATGAGGAGTTGTGGCCCGTTGTCAGGCAACGTGGCG
TGGTGTGCACTGTGTTTGCTGACGCAACCCCCACTGGTTGGGGCATTGCCACCACCTGTCAGCTCCTTTC
CGGGACTTTCGCTTTCCCCCTCCCTATTGCCACGGCGGAACTCATCGCCGCCTGCCTTGCCCGCTGCTGG
ACAGGGGCTCGGCTGTTGGGCACTGACAATTCCGTGGTGTTGTCGGGGAAATCATCGTCCTTTCCTTGGC
TGCTCGCCTGTGTTGCCACCTGGATTCTGCGCGGGACGTCCTTCTGCTACGTCCCTTCGGCCCTCAATCC
AGCGGACCTTCCTTCCCGCGGCCTGCTGCCGGCTCTGCGGCCTCTTCCGCGTCTTCGCCTTCGCCCTCAG
ACGAGTCGGATCTCCCTTTGGGCCGCCTCCCCGCATCGATACCGTCGACCTCGACCCGGGCGGCCGCTTC
GAGCAGACATGATAAGATACATTGATGAGTTTGGACAAACCACAACTAGAATGCAGTGAAAAAAATGCTT
TATTTGTGAAATTTGTGATGCTATTGCTTTATTTGTAACCATTATAAGCTGCAATAAACAAGTTAACAAC
AACAATTGCATTCATTTTATGTTTCAGGTTCAGGGGGAGATGTGGGAGGTTTTTTAAAGCAAGTAAAACC
TCTACAAATGTGGTAAAATCGATAAGGATCTTCCTAGAGCATGGCTACGTAGATAAGTAGCATGGCGGGT
TAATCATTAACTACAAGGAACCCCTAGTGATGGAGTTGGCCACTCCCTCTCTGCGCGCTCGCTCGCTCAC
TGAGGCCGGGCGACCAAAGGTCGCCCGACGCCCGGGCTTTGCCCGGGCGGCCTCAGTGAGCGAGCGAGCG
CGCAGCTGCATTAATGAATCGGCCAACGCGCGGGGAGAGGCGGTTTGCGTATTGGGCGCTCTTCCGCTTC
CTCGCTCACTGACTCGCTGCGCTCGGTCGTTCGGCTGCGGCGAGCGGTATCAGCTCACTCAAAGGCGGTA
ATACGGTTATCCACAGAATCAGGGGATAACGCAGGAAAGAACATGTGAGCAAAAGGCCAGCAAAAGGCCA
GGAACCGTAAAAAGGCCGCGTTGCTGGCGTTTTTCCATAGGCTCCGCCCCCCTGACGAGCATCACAAAAA
TCGACGCTCAAGTCAGAGGTGGCGAAACCCGACAGGACTATAAAGATACCAGGCGTTTCCCCCTGGAAGC
TCCCTCGTGCGCTCTCCTGTTCCGACCCTGCCGCTTACCGGATACCTGTCCGCCTTTCTCCCTTCGGGAA
GCGTGGCGCTTTCTCATAGCTCACGCTGTAGGTATCTCAGTTCGGTGTAGGTCGTTCGCTCCAAGCTGGG
CTGTGTGCACGAACCCCCCGTTCAGCCCGACCGCTGCGCCTTATCCGGTAACTATCGTCTTGAGTCCAAC
CCGGTAAGACACGACTTATCGCCACTGGCAGCAGCCACTGGTAACAGGATTAGCAGAGCGAGGTATGTAG
GCGGTGCTACAGAGTTCTTGAAGTGGTGGCCTAACTACGGCTACACTAGAAGAACAGTATTTGGTATCTG
CGCTCTGCTGAAGCCAGTTACCTTCGGAAAAAGAGTTGGTAGCTCTTGATCCGGCAAACAAACCACCGCT
GGTAGCGGTGGTTTTTTTGTTTGCAAGCAGCAGATTACGCGCAGAAAAAAAGGATCTCAAGAAGATCCTT
TGATCTTTTCTACGGGGTCTGACGCTCAGTGGAACGAAAACTCACGTTAAGGGATTTTGGTCATGAGATT
ATCAAAAAGGATCTTCACCTAGATCCTTTTAAATTAAAAATGAAGTTTTAAATCAATCTAAAGTATATAT
GAGTAAACTTGGTCTGACAGTTACCAATGCTTAATCAGTGAGGCACCTATCTCAGCGATCTGTCTATTTC
GTTCATCCATAGTTGCCTGACTCCCCGTCGTGTAGATAACTACGATACGGGAGGGCTTACCATCTGGCCC
CAGTGCTGCAATGATACCGCGAGACCCACGCTCACCGGCTCCAGATTTATCAGCAATAAACCAGCCAGCC
GGAAGGGCCGAGCGCAGAAGTGGTCCTGCAACTTTATCCGCCTCCATCCAGTCTATTAATTGTTGCCGGG
AAGCTAGAGTAAGTAGTTCGCCAGTTAATAGTTTGCGCAACGTTGTTGCCATTGCTACAGGCATCGTGGT
GTCACGCTCGTCGTTTGGTATGGCTTCATTCAGCTCCGGTTCCCAACGATCAAGGCGAGTTACATGATCC
CCCATGTTGTGCAAAAAAGCGGTTAGCTCCTTCGGTCCTCCGATCGTTGTCAGAAGTAAGTTGGCCGCAG
TGTTATCACTCATGGTTATGGCAGCACTGCATAATTCTCTTACTGTCATGCCATCCGTAAGATGCTTTTC
TGTGACTGGTGAGTACTCAACCAAGTCATTCTGAGAATAGTGTATGCGGCGACCGAGTTGCTCTTGCCCG
GCGTCAATACGGGATAATACCGCGCCACATAGCAGAACTTTAAAAGTGCTCATCATTGGAAAACGTTCTT
CGGGGCGAAAACTCTCAAGGATCTTACCGCTGTTGAGATCCAGTTCGATGTAACCCACTCGTGCACCCAA
CTGATCTTCAGCATCTTTTACTTTCACCAGCGTTTCTGGGTGAGCAAAAACAGGAAGGCAAAATGCCGCA
AAAAAGGGAATAAGGGCGACACGGAAATGTTGAATACTCATACTCTTCCTTTTTCAATATTATTGAAGCA
TTTATCAGGGTTATTGTCTCATGAGCGGATACATATTTGAATGTATTTAGAAAAATAAACAAATAGGGGT
TCCGCGCACATTTCCCCGAAAAGTGCCACCTAAATTGTAAGCGTTAATATTTTGTTAAAATTCGCGTTAA
ATTTTTGTTAAATCAGCTCATTTTTTAACCAATAGGCCGAAATCGGCAAAATCCCTTATAAATCAAAAGA
ATAGACCGAGATAGGGT
[37 nt withheld, positions 5268-5304]
AAAGAACGTGGACTCCAACGTCAAAGG
[49 nt withheld, positions 5332-5380]
T
[91 nt withheld, positions 5382-5472]
G
[124 nt withheld, positions 5474-5597]
CCCATTCGCCATTCAGGCTGCGCAACT
