>Addgene plasmid #104489 | pGP-AAV-syn-jGCaMP7b-WPRE | depositor partial sequence | sequence record 198057 | Insert
ATGGGTTCTCATCATCATCATCATCATGGTATGGCTAGCATGACTGGTGGACAGCAAATGGGTCGGGATC
TGTACGACGATGACGATAAGGATCTCGCCACCATGGTCGACTCATCACGTCGTAAGTGGAATAAGACAGG
TCACGCAGTCAGAGCTATAGGTCGGCTGAGCTCACTCGAGAACGTCTATATCAAGGCCGACAAGCAGAAG
AACGGCATCAAGGCGAACTTCAAGATCCGCCACAACATCGAGGACGGCGGCGTGCAGCTCGCCTACCACT
ACCAGCAGAACACCCCCATCGGCGACGGCCCCGTGCTGCTGCCCGACAACCACTACCTGAGCGTGCAGTC
CAAACTTTCGAAAGACCCCAACGAGAAGCGCGATCACATGGTCCTGCTGGAGTTCGTGACCGCCGCCGGG
ATCACTCTCGGCATGGACGAGCTGTACAAGGGCGGTACCGGAGGGAGCATGGTGAGCAAGGGCGAGGAGC
TGTTCACCGGGGTGGTGCCCATCCTGGTCGAGCTGGACGGCGACGTAAACGGCCACAAGTTCAGCGTGTC
CGGCGAGGGTGAGGGCGATGCCACCTACGGCAAGCTGACCCTGAAGTTCATCTGCACCACCGGCAAGCTG
CCCGTGCCCTGGCCCACCCTCGTGACCACCCTGACCTACGGCGTGCAGTGCTTCAGCCGCTACCCCGACC
ACATGAAGCAGCACGACTTCTTCAAGTCCGCCATGCCCGAAGGCTACATCCAGGAGCGCACCATCTTCTT
CAAGGACGACGGCAACTACAAGACCCGCGCCGAGGTGAAGTTCGAGGGCGACACCCTGGTGAACCGCATC
GAGCTTAAGGGCATCGACTTCAAGGAGGACGGCAACATCCTGGGGCACAAGCTGGAGTACAACCCACCTG
ACCAACTGACTGAAGAGCAGATCGCAGAATTTAAAGAGCTTTTCTCCCTATTTGACAAGGACGGGGATGG
GACAATAACAACCAAGGAGCTGGGGACGGTGATGCGGTCTCTGGGGCAGAACCCCACAGAAGCAGAGCTG
CAGGACATGATCAATGAAGTAGATGCCGACGGTGACGGCACAATCGACTTCCCTGAGTTCCTGACAATGT
ACGCAAGAAAAATGAAATACAGGGACACGGAAGAAGAAATTAGAGAAGCGTTCGGTGTGTTTGATAAGGA
TGGCAATGGCTACATCAGTGCAGCAGAGCTTCGCCACGTGATGACAAACCTTGGAGAGAAGTTAACAGAT
GAAGAGGTTGATGAAATGATCAGGGAAGCAGACATCGATGGGGATGGTCAGGTAAACTACGAAGAGTTTG
TACAAATGATGACAGCGAAG
